>Addgene plasmid #168818 | pEntry_MERS-CoV-nsp5 | addgene full sequence | sequence record 479263 | Addgene NGS Result
GACCTACACCGAACTGAGATACCTACAGCGTGAGCTATGAGAAAGCGCCACGCTTCCCGAAGGGAGAAAG
GCGGACAGGTATCCGGTAAGCGGCAGGGTCGGAACAGGAGAGCGCACGAGGGAGCTTCCAGGGGGAAACG
CCTGGTATCTTTATAGTCCTGTCGGGTTTCGCCACCTCTGACTTGAGCGTCGATTTTTGTGATGCTCGTC
AGGGGGGCGGAGCCTATGGAAAAACGCCAGCAACGCGGCCTTTTTACGGTTCCTGGCCTTTTGCTGGCCT
TTTGCTCACATGTTCTTTCCTGCGTTATCCCCTGATTCTGTGGATAACCGTATTACCGCCTTTGAGTGAG
CTGATACCGCTCGCCGCAGCCGAACGACCGAGCGCAGCGAGTCAGTGAGCGAGGAAGCGGAAGAGCGCCC
AATACGCAAACCGCCTCTCCCCGCGCGTTGGCCGATTCATTAATGCAGCTGGCACGACAGGTTTCCCGAC
TGGAAAGCGGGCAGTGAGCGCAACGCAATTAATACGCGTACCGCTAGCCAGGAAGAGTTTGTAGAAACGC
AAAAAGGCCATCCGTCAGGATGGCCTTCTGCTTAGTTTGATGCCTGGCAGTTTATGGCGGGCGTCCTGCC
CGCCACCCTCCGGGCCGTTGCTTCACAACGTTCAAATCCGCTCCCGGCGGATTTGTCCTACTCAGGAGAG
CGTTCACCGACAAACAACAGATAAAACGAAAGGCCCAGTCTTCCGACTGAGCCTTTCGTTTTATTTGATG
CCTGGCAGTTCCCTACTCTCGCGTTAACGCTAGCATGGATGTTTTCCCAGTCACGACGTTGTAAAACGAC
GGCCAGTCTTAAGCTCGGGCCCCAAATAATGATTTTATTTTGACTGATAGTGACCTGTTCGTTGCAACAA
ATTGATGAGCAATGCTTTTTTATAATGCCAACTTTGTACAAAAAAGCAGAAGGGCCGTCAAGGCCAGGAT
CCATGGGATCC
[918 nt withheld, positions 992-1909]
CTTAATTAAGACGCGATCGCGGCCTCATGGGCCCAGCTTTCTTGTACAAAGTTGGCATTATAAAAAATAA
TTGCTCATCAATTTGTTGCAACGAACAGGTCACTATCAGTCAAAATAAAATCATTATTTGCCATCCAGCT
GATATCCCCTATAGTGAGTCGTATTACATGGTCATAGCTGTTTCCTGGCAGCTCTGGCCCGTGTCTCAAA
ATCTCTGATGTTACATTGCACAAGATAAAAATATATCATCATGCCTCCTCTAGACCAGCCAGGACAGAAA
TGCCTCGACTTCGCTGCTACCCAAGGTTGCCGGGTGACGCACACCGTGGAAACGGATGAAGGCACGAACC
CAGTGGACATAAGCCTGTTCGGTTCGTAAGCTGTAATGCAAGTAGCGTATGCGCTCACGCAACTGGTCCA
GAACCTTGACCGAACGCAGCGGTGGTAACGGCGCAGTGGCGGTTTTCATGGCTTGTTATGACTGTTTTTT
TGGGGTACAGTCTATGCCTCGGGCATCCAAGCAGCAAGCGCGTTACGCCGTGGGTCGATGTTTGATGTTA
TGGAGCAGCAACGATGTTACGCAGCAGGGCAGTCGCCCTAAAACAAAGTTAAACATTATGAGGGAAGCGG
TGATCGCCGAAGTATCGACTCAACTATCAGAGGTAGTTGGCGTCATCGAGCGCCATCTCGAACCGACGTT
GCTGGCCGTACATTTGTACGGCTCCGCAGTGGATGGCGGCCTGAAGCCACACAGTGATATTGATTTGCTG
GTTACGGTGACCGTAAGGCTTGATGAAACAACGCGGCGAGCTTTGATCAACGACCTTTTGGAAACTTCGG
CTTCCCCTGGAGAGAGCGAGATTCTCCGCGCTGTAGAAGTCACCATTGTTGTGCACGACGACATCATTCC
GTGGCGTTATCCAGCTAAGCGCGAACTGCAATTTGGAGAATGGCAGCGCAATGACATTCTTGCAGGTATC
TTCGAGCCAGCCACGATCGACATTGATCTGGCTATCTTGCTGACAAAAGCAAGAGAACATAGCGTTGCCT
TGGTAGGTCCAGCGGCGGAGGAACTCTTTGATCCGGTTCCTGAACAGGATCTATTTGAGGCGCTAAATGA
AACCTTAACGCTATGGAACTCGCCGCCCGACTGGGCTGGCGATGAGCGAAATGTAGTGCTTACGTTGTCC
CGCATTTGGTACAGCGCAGTAACCGGCAAAATCGCGCCGAAGGATGTCGCTGCCGACTGGGCAATGGAGC
GCCTGCCGGCCCAGTATCAGCCCGTCATACTTGAAGCTAGACAGGCTTATCTTGGACAAGAAGAAGATCG
CTTGGCCTCGCGCGCAGATCAGTTGGAAGAATTTGTCCACTACGTGAAAGGCGAGATCACCAAGGTAGTC
GGCAAATAACCCTCGAGCCACCCATGACCAAAATCCCTTAACGTGAGTTACGCGTCGTTCCACTGAGCGT
CAGACCCCGTAGAAAAGATCAAAGGATCTTCTTGAGATCCTTTTTTTCTGCGCGTAATCTGCTGCTTGCA
AACAAAAAAACCACCGCTACCAGCGGTGGTTTGTTTGCCGGATCAAGAGCTACCAACTCTTTTTCCGAAG
GTAACTGGCTTCAGCAGAGCGCAGATACCAAATACTGTTCTTCTAGTGTAGCCGTAGTTAGGCCACCACT
TCAAGAACTCTGTAGCACCGCCTACATACCTCGCTCTGCTAATCCTGTTACCAGTGGCTGCTGCCAGTGG
CGATAAGTCGTGTCTTACCGGGTTGGACTCAAGACGATAGTTACCGGATAAGGCGCAGCGGTCGGGCTGA
ACGGGGGGTTCGTGCACACAGCCCAGCTTGGAGCGAAC
Features (pLannotate 1.2.2; 12 found; start..end, strand, type, name):
    415..507     +  CDS            lacI (fragment): lac repressor; lacI; The lac repressor binds to the lac operator to inhibit transcription in E. coli. This inhibition can be relieved by adding lactose or isopropyl-β-D-thiogalactopyranoside (IPTG).
    562..589     -  terminator     rrnB T2 terminator: transcription terminator T2 from the E. coli rrnB gene
    721..764     +  terminator     rrnB T1 terminator: Escherichia coli rrnB; transcription terminator T1 from the E. coli rrnB gene
    811..847     -  CDS            lacZα (fragment): LacZα fragment of β-galactosidase; lacZ fragment
    863..959     +  protein_bind   attL1: mutant version of attL; recombination site for the Gateway® LR reaction LR Clonase™
    992..1909    +  CDS            R1A_MERS1 (fragment) (sequence withheld): Experimental evidence at protein level: Swiss-Prot protein existence level 1. [Non-structural protein 10]: Plays a pivotal role in viral transcription by stimulating both nsp14 3'-5' exoribonuclease and nsp16 2'-O-methyltransferase activities. Therefore plays an essential role in viral mRNAs cap methylation. From Middle East respiratory syndrome-related coronavirus (isolate United Kingdom/H123990006/2012) (MERS-CoV) (Betacoronavirus England 1).
   1941..2039    -  protein_bind   attL2: mutant version of attL; recombination site for the Gateway® LR reaction LR Clonase™
   2057..2075    -  promoter       T7 promoter: promoter for bacteriophage T7 RNA polymerase
   2265..2288    +  promoter       Pc promoter (fragment): intI1 (promoter lies within the coding sequence); class 1 integron promoter
   2464..2520    +  CDS            GmR (fragment): gentamycin acetyltransferase; aacC1; confers resistance to gentamycin
   2527..3318    +  CDS            SmR: aminoglycoside adenylyltransferase (Murphy, 1985); aadA; confers resistance to spectinomycin and streptomycin
   3411..232     +  rep_origin     ori (across the origin): high-copy-number ColE1/pMB1/pBR322/pUC origin of replication
