>Addgene plasmid #168818 | pEntry_MERS-CoV-nsp5 | analyzer sequence | sequence record 327199
CTACCAGCGGTGGTTTGTTTGCCGGATCAAGAGCTACCAACTCTTTTTCCGAAGGTAACTGGCTTCAGCA
GAGCGCAGATACCAAATACTGTCCTTCTAGTGTAGCCGTAGTTAGGCCACCACTTCAAGAACTCTGTAGC
ACCGCCTACATACCTCGCTCTGCTAATCCTGTTACCAGTGGCTGCTGCCAGTGGCGATAAGTCGTGTCTT
ACCGGGTTGGACTCAAGACGATAGTTACCGGATAAGGCGCAGCGGTCGGGCTGAACGGGGGGTTCGTGCA
CACAGCCCAGCTTGGAGCGAACGACCTACACCGAACTGAGATACCTACAGCGTGAGCATTGAGAAAGCGC
CACGCTTCCCGAAGGGAGAAAGGCGGACAGGTATCCGGTAAGCGGCAGGGTCGGAACAGGAGAGCGCACG
AGGGAGCTTCCAGGGGGAAACGCCTGGTATCTTTATAGTCCTGTCGGGTTTCGCCACCTCTGACTTGAGC
GTCGATTTTTGTGATGCTCGTCAGGGGGGCGGAGCCTATGGAAAAACGCCAGCAACGCGGCCTTTTTACG
GTTCCTGGCCTTTTGCTGGCCTTTTGCTCACATGTTCTTTCCTGCGTTATCCCCTGATTCTGTGGATAAC
CGTATTACCGCCTTTGAGTGAGCTGATACCGCTCGCCGCAGCCGAACGACCGAGCGCAGCGAGTCAGTGA
GCGAGGAAGCGGAAGAGCGCCCAATACGCAAACCGCCTCTCCCCGCGCGTTGGCCGATTCATTAATGCAG
CTGGCACGACAGGTTTCCCGACTGGAAAGCGGGCAGTGAGCGCAACGCAATTAATACGCGTACCGCTAGC
CAGGAAGAGTTTGTAGAAACGCAAAAAGGCCATCCGTCAGGATGGCCTTCTGCTTAGTTTGATGCCTGGC
AGTTTATGGCGGGCGTCCTGCCCGCCACCCTCCGGGCCGTTGCTTCACAACGTTCAAATCCGCTCCCGGC
GGATTTGTCCTACTCAGGAGAGCGTTCACCGACAAACAACAGATAAAACGAAAGGCCCAGTCTTCCGACT
GAGCCTTTCGTTTTATTTGATGCCTGGCAGTTCCCTACTCTCGCGTTAACGCTAGCATGGATGTTTTCCC
AGTCACGACGTTGTAAAACGACGGCCAGTCTTAAGCTCGGGCCCCAAATAATGATTTTATTTTGACTGAT
AGTGACCTGTTCGTTGCAACAAATTGATGAGCAATGCTTTTTTATAATGCCAACTTTGTACAAAAAAGCA
GAAGGGCCGTCAAGGCCAGGATCCATGGGATCC
[918 nt withheld, positions 1294-2211]
CTTAATTAAGACGCGATCGCGGCCTCATGGGCCCAGCTTTCTTGTACAAAGTTGGCATTATAAAAAATAA
TTGCTCATCAATTTGTTGCAACGAACAGGTCACTATCAGTCAAAATAAAATCATTATTTGCCATCCAGCT
GATATCCCCTATAGTGAGTCGTATTACATGGTCATAGCTGTTTCCTGGCAGCTCTGGCCCGTGTCTCAAA
ATCTCTGATGTTACATTGCACAAGATAAAAATATATCATCATGCCTCCTCTAGACCAGCCAGGACAGAAA
TGCCTCGACTTCGCTGCTGCCCAAGGTTGCCGGGTGACGCACACCGTGGAAACGGATGAAGGCACGAACC
CAGTGGACATAAGCCTGTTCGGTTCGTAAGCTGTAATGCAAGTAGCGTATGCGCTCACGCAACTGGTCCA
GAACCTTGACCGAACGCAGCGGTGGTAACGGCGCAGTGGCGGTTTTCATGGCTTGTTATGACTGTTTTTT
TGGGGTACAGTCTATGCCTCGGGCATCCAAGCAGCAAGCGCGTTACGCCGTGGGTCGATGTTTGATGTTA
TGGAGCAGCAACGATGTTACGCAGCAGGGCAGTCGCCCTAAAACAAAGTTAAACATCATGAGGGAAGCGG
TGATCGCCGAAGTATCGACTCAACTATCAGAGGTAGTTGGCGTCATCGAGCGCCATCTCGAACCGACGTT
GCTGGCCGTACATTTGTACGGCTCCGCAGTGGATGGCGGCCTGAAGCCACACAGTGATATTGATTTGCTG
GTTACGGTGACCGTAAGGCTTGATGAAACAACGCGGCGAGCTTTGATCAACGACCTTTTGGAAACTTCGG
CTTCCCCTGGAGAGAGCGAGATTCTCCGCGCTGTAGAAGTCACCATTGTTGTGCACGACGACATCATTCC
GTGGCGTTATCCAGCTAAGCGCGAACTGCAATTTGGAGAATGGCAGCGCAATGACATTCTTGCAGGTATC
TTCGAGCCAGCCACGATCGACATTGATCTGGCTATCTTGCTGACAAAAGCAAGAGAACATAGCGTTGCCT
TGGTAGGTCCAGCGGCGGAGGAACTCTTTGATCCGGTTCCTGAACAGGATCTATTTGAGGCGCTAAATGA
AACCTTAACGCTATGGAACTCGCCGCCCGACTGGGCTGGCGATGAGCGAAATGTAGTGCTTACGTTGTCC
CGCATTTGGTACAGCGCAGTAACCGGCAAAATCGCGCCGAAGGATGTCGCTGCCGACTGGGCAATGGAGC
GCCTGCCGGCCCAGTATCAGCCCGTCATACTTGAAGCTAGACAGGCTTATCTTGGACAAGAAGAAGATCG
CTTGGCCTCGCGCGCAGATCAGTTGGAAGAATTTGTCCACTACGTGAAAGGCGAGATCACCAAGGTAGTC
GGCAAATAACCCTCGAGCCACCCATGACCAAAATCCCTTAACGTGAGTTACGCGTCGTTCCACTGAGCGT
CAGACCCCGTAGAAAAGATCAAAGGATCTTCTTGAGATCCTTTTTTTCTGCGCGTAATCTGCTGCTTGCA
AACAAAAAAACCACCG
Features (pLannotate 1.2.2; 12 found; start..end, strand, type, name):
    717..809     +  CDS            lacI (fragment): lac repressor; lacI; The lac repressor binds to the lac operator to inhibit transcription in E. coli. This inhibition can be relieved by adding lactose or isopropyl-β-D-thiogalactopyranoside (IPTG).
    864..891     -  terminator     rrnB T2 terminator: transcription terminator T2 from the E. coli rrnB gene
   1023..1066    +  terminator     rrnB T1 terminator: Escherichia coli rrnB; transcription terminator T1 from the E. coli rrnB gene
   1113..1149    -  CDS            lacZα (fragment): LacZα fragment of β-galactosidase; lacZ fragment
   1165..1261    +  protein_bind   attL1: mutant version of attL; recombination site for the Gateway® LR reaction LR Clonase™
   1294..2211    +  CDS            R1A_MERS1 (fragment) (sequence withheld): Experimental evidence at protein level: Swiss-Prot protein existence level 1. [Non-structural protein 10]: Plays a pivotal role in viral transcription by stimulating both nsp14 3'-5' exoribonuclease and nsp16 2'-O-methyltransferase activities. Therefore plays an essential role in viral mRNAs cap methylation. From Middle East respiratory syndrome-related coronavirus (isolate United Kingdom/H123990006/2012) (MERS-CoV) (Betacoronavirus England 1).
   2243..2341    -  protein_bind   attL2: mutant version of attL; recombination site for the Gateway® LR reaction LR Clonase™
   2359..2377    -  promoter       T7 promoter: promoter for bacteriophage T7 RNA polymerase
   2567..2590    +  promoter       Pc promoter (fragment): intI1 (promoter lies within the coding sequence); class 1 integron promoter
   2766..2822    +  CDS            GmR (fragment): gentamycin acetyltransferase; aacC1; confers resistance to gentamycin
   2829..3620    +  CDS            SmR: aminoglycoside adenylyltransferase (Murphy, 1985); aadA; confers resistance to spectinomycin and streptomycin
   3713..534     +  rep_origin     ori (across the origin): high-copy-number ColE1/pMB1/pBR322/pUC origin of replication
