[The description below was written by a language model from this plasmid's Addgene catalogue record and pLannotate feature annotations shown in this document.]
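Description:
pEntry_MERS-CoV-nsp5 is a Gateway-compatible Entry clone built on the pENTR223.1 backbone, carrying the coding sequence for non-structural protein 5 (nsp5) of Middle East respiratory syndrome coronavirus. The plasmid is about 3.8 kb and is maintained in E. coli at high copy from a ColE1/pUC-type origin, with selection through the aadA (SmR) gene conferring spectinomycin resistance. Short fragments of lacI, lacZα, a gentamicin resistance gene and a class 1 integron Pc promoter also appear in the annotation; these look like backbone remnants rather than functional parts.

The 918 bp insert is a synthesized segment of the viral orf1ab/replicase polyprotein, cloned between two SfiI sites. The automated annotation matches it to the MERS-CoV replicase polyprotein 1a, but the accompanying functional text describes nsp10, which is generic text from the polyprotein entry and not a description of this insert; the catalogue identifies it as nsp5. Because nsp5 is normally released from a polyprotein, the depositor's linkers supply what the segment lacks: a 5′ linker with an ATG flanked by BamHI sites and a 3′ linker with a TAA stop bounded by PacI and AsiSI sites. This arrangement suggests that the start and stop codons are designed to be removable for fusion formats.

The ORF is flanked by attL1 and attL2, so an LR Clonase reaction can transfer it in a defined orientation into any attR-containing Destination vector. The Entry clone has no promoter positioned to express the ORF: rrnB T1 and T2 terminators lie upstream of attL1, insulating the insert from read-through transcription, and a T7 promoter beyond attL2 points back toward the insert in antisense orientation. The plasmid belongs to a collection of human coronavirus protein-coding sequences and serves as a source clone for generating expression constructs for downstream assays.
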