Addgene plasmid #168818: pEntry_MERS-CoV-nsp5
Purpose: Gateway-compatible Entry vector
Depositing lab: Pascal Falter-Braun. Depositing organization: Helmholtz Munich. Publication: A resource of human coronavirus protein-coding sequences in a flexible, multipurpose Gateway Entry clone collection. Weller B, Lin CW, Pogoutse O, Sauer M, Marin-de la Rosa N, Strobel A, Young V, Knapp JJ, Rayhan A, Falter C, Kim DK, Roth FP, Falter-Braun P. G3 (Bethesda). 2023 Jul 5;13(7):jkad105. doi: 10.1093/g3journal/jkad105. PubMed 37267226.
Backbone
  Vector backbone: pENTR223.1*SfiI
  Backbone size w/o insert (bp): 2800
  Vector type: Gateway-compatible Entry vector
Growth in bacteria
  Bacterial resistance: Spectinomycin, 50 μg/mL
  Growth temperature: 37°C
  Growth strain: DH5alpha
  Copy number: High Copy
Gene/Insert
  Gene/Insert name: MERS-CoV-nsp5 (alt name: nsp5)
  Species: Other
  Insert size (bp): 918
  Entrez Gene: orf1ab (a.k.a. G128_gp01)
  Cloning method: Restriction Enzyme; 5′ cloning site SfiI (unknown if destroyed); 3′ cloning site SfiI (unknown if destroyed)
  Sequencing primers: 5′ M13 uni (-21); 3′ M13 rev (-29)
Resource information
  A portion of this plasmid was derived from a plasmid made by: Synthesized by Twist Bioscience
Terms and licenses: Academic/Nonprofit Terms; Industry Terms: Not Available to Industry
Depositor comments: 5'-linker: SfiI-BamHI-ATG-BamHI (GGCCGTCAaggccaggatccatgggatcc), 3'-linker: PacI-TAA-AsiSI-SfiI (cttaatTAAgacgcgatcgcggcctcatGGGCC).
How to cite: pEntry_MERS-CoV-nsp5 was a gift from Pascal Falter-Braun (Addgene plasmid # 168818 ; http://n2t.net/addgene:168818 ; RRID:Addgene_168818)
