>Addgene plasmid #168818 | pEntry_MERS-CoV-nsp5 | depositor partial sequence | sequence record 327200 | gene-specific Insert sequence
[918 nt withheld, positions 1-918]
